>Addgene plasmid #212398 | pTwist-SARS-CoV-2 Spike-deltaC18 (B.1.525) | addgene full sequence | sequence record 431635 | Addgene NGS Result
ATGTTTGTGTTCCTCGTTCTCCTGCCCCTCGTTTCTTCCCAATGCGTGAACCTCACAACTAGAACGCAGC
TCCCACCCGCTTACACGAACTCTTTTACTCGTGGAGTATACTATCCCGATAAAGTCTTTAGGTCCAGTGT
CCTTCATTCTACTCGAGACCTTTTCCTGCCATTCTTCTCAAATGTCACCTGGTTCCATGTTATCTCTGGC
ACCAACGGAACTAAACGATTTGATAATCCCGTCTTGCCATTTAACGATGGCGTATACTTTGCCTCAACGG
AGAAGTCCAACATTATCCGGGGATGGATATTTGGCACCACCCTGGACTCCAAGACACAGTCTCTCCTCAT
TGTGAACAACGCCACCAATGTCGTCATCAAAGTCTGTGAATTTCAATTTTGTAACGATCCCTTTCTCGGG
GTTTATCATAAGAATAACAAGTCTTGGATGGAGTCAGAGTTCCGCGTTTACAGTTCCGCTAACAACTGTA
CTTTTGAGTACGTTTCCCAACCATTTCTCATGGATCTTGAAGGGAAGCAAGGCAACTTCAAGAATCTCCG
CGAATTTGTGTTTAAGAATATAGACGGCTACTTCAAAATTTATAGCAAGCATACCCCGATAAATCTGGTT
CGGGATCTCCCTCAAGGCTTCTCCGCGTTGGAACCCCTCGTGGACTTGCCGATTGGCATCAACATCACCC
GGTTCCAAACCCTTCTTGCCCTTCATCGAAGCTACCTCACGCCTGGCGACAGTAGTAGTGGTTGGACAGC
GGGCGCAGCAGCCTACTATGTGGGATATTTGCAACCACGCACCTTTCTTCTCAAATATAACGAAAACGGA
ACAATTACCGATGCCGTAGACTGTGCCCTCGATCCCCTGTCCGAAACTAAATGCACACTCAAGTCCTTCA
CAGTTGAGAAAGGCATATACCAAACCAGTAACTTCCGCGTCCAACCCACCGAATCCATTGTTCGATTCCC
TAACATCACCAATTTGTGTCCTTTCGGTGAAGTATTTAATGCCACTCGATTTGCATCAGTTTATGCCTGG
AATCGCAAGCGAATATCAAATTGTGTTGCAGATTATAGTGTCCTGTATAATAGCGCATCATTCAGCACTT
TTAAGTGTTATGGGGTCAGCCCTACGAAATTGAATGACTTGTGTTTTACCAACGTTTACGCAGATTCTTT
CGTCATACGCGGCGACGAAGTCCGACAGATTGCACCGGGGCAAACCGGAAAGATAGCAGACTATAATTAT
AAGTTGCCGGATGACTTCACCGGCTGCGTTATAGCATGGAACTCCAATAATCTCGATTCAAAAGTCGGCG
GCAACTATAATTATCTTTACCGCCTGTTTCGCAAGTCAAATCTGAAGCCCTTTGAACGTGACATCTCCAC
CGAAATTTATCAAGCTGGCAGCACCCCATGTAATGGAGTGAAAGGGTTTAACTGTTATTTTCCCCTTCAA
TCATACGGATTTCAACCAACAAATGGGGTGGGCTATCAACCATATCGGGTGGTAGTCTTGAGCTTTGAGC
TGCTCCACGCACCGGCTACAGTTTGCGGACCGAAGAAAAGCACTAACCTGGTGAAGAATAAATGTGTGAA
CTTCAACTTTAATGGGCTCACCGGAACAGGGGTGCTGACAGAATCAAACAAGAAATTTCTCCCTTTTCAA
CAATTTGGTAGAGACATTGCCGATACCACAGATGCCGTCCGCGATCCGCAAACACTGGAAATCCTCGATA
TAACACCCTGTAGCTTCGGCGGGGTCAGCGTGATAACTCCCGGAACGAACACATCCAACCAAGTGGCTGT
CCTGTATCAAGGTGTCAACTGTACCGAAGTCCCTGTGGCGATACACGCCGACCAACTGACACCCACCTGG
AGAGTCTACTCAACAGGTTCCAATGTCTTTCAAACTAGAGCGGGTTGTCTCATTGGCGCTGAGCATGTCA
ATAATTCATACGAATGTGATATTCCTATTGGGGCAGGAATCTGTGCGTCTTATCAAACTCATACGAACTC
ACCACGGCGCGCTCGCTCAGTAGCCAGCCAGTCCATAATCGCCTATACCATGAGTCTCGGGGCTGAGAAC
TCCGTGGCTTATTCAAACAATTCCATCGCAATCCCAACTAACTTTACCATTAGCGTTACCACGGAAATCT
TGCCCGTCAGCATGACTAAGACGAGCGTAGACTGTACGATGTATATCTGTGGGGATTCCACCGAGTGTAG
CAACCTCTTGCTTCAATACGGGTCTTTCTGTACTCAACTCAACCGAGCATTGACCGGAATTGCGGTCGAA
CAAGACAAGAATACCCAAGAGGTGTTCGCACAAGTAAAGCAAATATACAAAACGCCGCCAATCAAAGATT
TTGGCGGGTTTAATTTTAGCCAAATACTGCCAGACCCATCTAAGCCTTCAAAACGCAGCTTTATCGAGGA
TCTGCTGTTCAACAAAGTTACGTTGGCTGACGCGGGTTTCATTAAGCAGTATGGGGATTGTTTGGGAGAC
ATTGCGGCCCGCGACCTTATCTGTGCTCAAAAATTCAATGGGTTGACAGTTCTGCCCCCTCTGCTCACTG
ATGAGATGATTGCACAGTATACATCAGCATTGTTGGCAGGAACCATTACATCCGGCTGGACTCTTGGCGC
GGGTGCGGCCCTTCAAATACCTTTCGCTATGCAAATGGCTTACAGATTCAATGGGATTGGTGTCACGCAA
AATGTATTGTATGAAAATCAGAAGCTGATCGCTAATCAATTTAACAGCGCGATTGGCAAGATCCAAGATT
CACTGTCAAGCACAGCGTCCGCCCTCGGCAAACTCCAAGATGTTGTGAATCAAAACGCCCAGGCCCTGAA
TACCCTCGTGAAGCAACTGAGTTCTAACTTCGGCGCAATCTCCAGCGTCCTCAACGACATATTGTCCAGA
CTTGATAAGGTGGAAGCCGAGGTGCAAATTGATCGGCTCATCACAGGCAGGCTCCAGTCACTCCAAACTT
ATGTGACACAACAGTTGATCCGGGCTGCTGAGATACGAGCAAGCGCCAACCTGGCCGCCACTAAAATGTC
AGAGTGCGTGCTCGGGCAGTCCAAACGGGTTGACTTTTGTGGCAAGGGCTATCACTTGATGTCCTTCCCC
CAATCCGCCCCACATGGAGTGGTCTTTCTCCACGTCACTTATGTCCCTGCTCAAGAGAAGAACTTTACGA
CAGCTCCAGCAATCTGTCACGATGGCAAAGCGCACTTTCCCAGGGAAGGCGTTTTCGTCAGTAATGGCAC
GCATTGGTTTGTGACCCAAAGGAATTTCTATGAACCCCAAATCATAACCACTGACAATACATTTGTCTCA
GGCAACTGTGATGTGGTCATTGGGATCGTGAACAACACGGTATATGATCCCCTGCAACCCGAGTTGGATA
GCTTCAAAGAGGAATTGGATAAATACTTTAAGAATCATACTTCACCCGATGTTGATCTCGGGGACATATC
AGGAATAAATGCAAGTGTCGTCAACATTCAGAAAGAGATTGATCGCCTTAATGAGGTCGCCAAGAACTTG
AATGAATCTTTGATCGACTTGCAAGAACTGGGCAAATACGAACAATATATTAAATGGCCCTGGTACATTT
GGTTGGGCTTTATCGCCGGACTTATAGCTATCGTTATGGTCACAATTATGTTGTGCTGTATGACTAGCTG
TTGTTCCTGCTTGAAAGGATGTTGCAGTTGCGGATCTTGTTGTAAATAAAGGATCCTCTAGAAGTTGTCT
CCTCCTGCACTGACTGACTGATACAATCGATTTCTGGATCCGCAGGCCTAATCAACCTCTGGATTACAAA
ATTTGTGAAAGATTGACTGGTATTCTTAACTATGTTGCTCCTTTTACGCTATGTGGATACGCTGCTTTAA
TGCCTTTGTATCATGCTATTGCTTCCCGTATGGCTTTCATTTTCTCCTCCTTGTATAAATCCTGGTTGCT
GTCTCTTTATGAGGAGTTGTGGCCCGTTGTCAGGCAACGTGGCGTGGTGTGCACTGTGTTTGCTGACGCA
ACCCCCACTGGTTGGGGCATTGCCACCACCTGTCAGCTCCTTTCCGGGACTTTCGCTTTCCCCCTCCCTA
TTGCCACGGCGGAACTCATCGCCGCCTGCCTTGCCCGCTGCTGGACAGGGGCTCGGCTGTTGGGCACTGA
CAATTCCGTGGTGTTGTCGGGGAAGCTGACGTCCTTTCCATGGCTGCTCGCCTGTGTTGCCACCTGGATT
CTGCGCGGGACGTCCTTCTGCTACGTCCCTTCGGCCCTCAATCCAGCGGACCTTCCTTCCCGCGGCCTGC
TGCCGGCTCTGCGGCCTCTTCCGCGTCTTCGCCTTCGCCCTCAGACGAGTCGGATCTCCCTTTGGGCCGC
CTCCCCGCCTGTCTAGCTTGACTGACTGAGATACAGCGTACCTTCAGCTCACAGACATGATAAGATACAT
TGATGAGTTTGGACAAACCACAACTAGAATGCAGTGAAAAAAATGCTTTATTTGTGAAATTTGTGATGCT
ATTGCTTTATTTGTAACCATTATAAGCTGCAATAAACAAGTTAACAACAACAATTGCATTCATTTTATGT
TTCAGGTTCAGGGGGAGGTGTGGGAGGTTTTTTAAAGCAAGTAAAACCTCTACAAATGTGGTATTGGCCC
ATCTCTATCGGTATCGTAGCATAACCCCTTGGGGCCTCTAAACGGGTCTTGAGGGGTTTTTTGTGCCCCT
CGGGCCGGATTGCTATCTACCGGCATTGGCGCAGAAAAAAATGCCTGATGCGACGCTGCGCGTCTTATAC
TCCCACATATGCCAGATTCAGCAACGGATACGGCTTCCCCAACTTGCCCACTTCCATACGTGTCCTCCTT
ACCAGAAATTTATCCTTAAGGTCGTCAGCTATCCTGCAGGCGATCTCTCGATTTCGATCAAGACATTCCT
TTAATGGTCTTTTCTGGACACCACTAGGGGTCAGAAGTAGTTCATCAAACTTTCTTCCCTCCCTAATCTC
ATTGGTTACCTTGGGCTATCGAAACTTAATTAAGCGATCTGCATCTCAATTAGTCAGCAACCATAGTCCC
GCCCCTAACTCCGCCCATCCCGCCCCTAACTCCGCCCAGTTCCGCCCATTCTCCGCCCCATCGCTGACTA
ATTTTTTTTATTTATGCAGAGGCCGAGGCCGCCTCGGCCTCTGAGCTATTCCAGAAGTAGTGAGGAGGCT
TTTTTGGAGGCCTAGGCTTTTGCAAAGGAGGTAGCCAACATGATTGAACAAGATGGATTGCACGCAGGTT
CTCCCGCCGCTTGGGTGGAGAGGCTATTCGGCTATGACTGGGCACAACAGACAATCGGCTGCTCTGATGC
CGCCGTGTTCCGGCTGTCAGCGCAGGGGCGCCCGGTTCTTTTTGTCAAGACCGACCTGTCCGGTGCCCTG
AATGAACTCCAGGACGAGGCAGCGCGGCTATCGTGGCTGGCCACGACGGGCGTTCCTTGCGCAGCTGTGC
TCGACGTTGTCACTGAAGCGGGAAGGGACTGGCTGCTATTGGGCGAAGTGCCGGGGCAGGATCTCCTGTC
ATCTCACCTTGCTCCTGCCGAGAAAGTATCCATCATGGCTGATGCAATGCGGCGGCTGCATACGCTTGAT
CCGGCTACCTGCCCATTCGACCACCAAGCGAAACATCGCATCGAGCGAGCACGTACTCGGATGGAAGCCG
GTCTTGTCGATCAGGATGATCTGGACGAAGAGCATCAGGGGCTCGCGCCAGCCGAACTGTTCGCCAGGCT
CAAGGCGCGGATGCCCGACGGCGAGGATCTCGTCGTGACCCACGGCGATGCCTGCTTGCCGAATATCATG
GTGGAAAATGGCCGCTTTTCTGGATTCATCGACTGTGGCCGGCTGGGTGTGGCGGACCGCTATCAGGACA
TAGCGTTGGCTACCCGTGATATTGCTGAAGAGCTTGGCGGCGAATGGGCTGACCGCTTCCTCGTGCTTTA
CGGTATCGCCGCTCCCGATTCGCAGCGCATCGCCTTCTATCGCCTTCTTGACGAGTTCTTCTAGTATGTA
AGCCCTGTGCCTTCTAGTTGCCAGCCATCTGTTGTTTGCCCCTCCCCCGTGCCTTCCTTGACCCTGGAAG
GTGCCACTCCCACTGTCCTTTCCTAATAAAATGAGGAAATTGCATCGCATTGTCTGAGTAGGTGTCATTC
TATTCTGGGGGGTGGGGTGGGGCAGGACAGCAAGGGGGAGGATTGGGAAGACAATAGCAGGCATGCTGGG
GATGCGGTGGGCTCTATGGTTAATTAACCAGTCAAGTCAGCTACTTGGCGAGATCGACTTGTCTGGGTTT
CGACTACGCTCAGAATTGCGTCAGTCAAGTTCGATCTGGTCCTTGCTATTGCACCCGTTCTCCGATTACG
AGTTTCATTTAAATCATGTGAGCAAAAGGCCAGCAAAAGGCCAGGAACCGTAAAAAGGCCGCGTTGCTGG
CGTTTTTCCATAGGCTCCGCCCCCCTGACGAGCATCACAAAAATCGACGCTCAAGTCAGAGGTGGCGAAA
CCCGACAGGACTATAAAGATACCAGGCGTTTCCCCCTGGAAGCTCCCTCGTGCGCTCTCCTGTTCCGACC
CTGCCGCTTACCGGATACCTGTCCGCCTTTCTCCCTTCGGGAAGCGTGGCGCTTTCTCATAGCTCACGCT
GTAGGTATCTCAGTTCGGTGTAGGTCGTTCGCTCCAAGCTGGGCTGTGTGCACGAACCCCCCGTTCAGCC
CGACCGCTGCGCCTTATCCGGTAACTATCGTCTTGAGTCCAACCCGGTAAGACACGACTTATCGCCACTG
GCAGCAGCCACTGGTAACAGGATTAGCAGAGCGAGGTATGTAGGCGGTGCTACAGAGTTCTTGAAGTGGT
GGCCTAACTACGGCTACACTAGAAGAACAGTATTTGGTATCTGCGCTCTGCTGAAGCCAGTTACCTTCGG
AAAAAGAGTTGGTAGCTCTTGATCCGGCAAACAAACCACCGCTGGTAGCGGTGGTTTTTTTGTTTGCAAG
CAGCAGATTACGCGCAGAAAAAAAGGATCTCAAGAAGATCCTTTGATCTTTTCTACGGGGTCTGACGCTC
AGTGGAACGAAAACTCACGTTAAGGGATTTTGGTCATGAGATTATCAAAAAGGATCTTCACCTAGATCCT
TTTAAATTAAAAATGAAGTTTTAAATCAATCTAAAGTATATATGAGTAAACTTGGTCTGACAGTTACCAA
TGCTTAATCAGTGAGGCACCTATCTCAGCGATCTGTCTATTTCGTTCATCCATAGTTGCATTTAAATTTC
CGAACTCTCCAAGGCCCTCGTCGGAAAATCTTCAAACCTTTCGTCCGATCCATCTTGCAGGCTACCTCTC
GAACGAACTATCGCAAGTCTCTTGGCCGGCCTTGCGCCTTGGCTATTGCTTGGCAGCGCCTATCGCCAGG
TATTACTCCAATCCCGAATATCCGAGATCGGGATCACCCGAGAGAAGTTCAACCTACATCCTCAATCCCG
ATCTATCCGAGATCCGAGGAATATCGAAATCGGGGCGCGCCTGGTGTACCGAGAACGATCCTCTCAGTGC
GAGTCTCGACGATCCATATCGTTGCTTGGCAGTCAGCCAGTCGGAATCCAGCTTGGGACCCAGGAAGTCC
AATCGTCAGATATTGTACTCAAGCCTGGTCACGGCAGCGTACCGATCTGTTTAAACCTAGATATTGATAG
TCTGATCGGTCAACGTATAATCGAGTCCTAGCTTTTGCAAACATCTATCAAGAGACAGGATCAGCAGGAG
GCTTTCGCATGAGTATTCAACATTTCCGTGTCGCCCTTATTCCCTTTTTTGCGGCATTTTGCCTTCCTGT
TTTTGCTCACCCAGAAACGCTGGTGAAAGTAAAAGATGCTGAAGATCAGTTGGGTGCGCGAGTGGGTTAC
ATCGAACTGGATCTCAACAGCGGTAAGATCCTTGAGAGTTTTCGCCCCGAAGAACGCTTTCCAATGATGA
GCACTTTTAAAGTTCTGCTATGTGGCGCGGTATTATCCCGTATTGACGCCGGGCAAGAGCAACTCGGTCG
CCGCATACACTATTCTCAGAATGACTTGGTTGAGTATTCACCAGTCACAGAAAAGCATCTTACGGATGGC
ATGACAGTAAGAGAATTATGCAGTGCTGCCATAACCATGAGTGATAACACTGCGGCCAACTTACTTCTGA
CAACGATTGGAGGACCGAAGGAGCTAACCGCTTTTTTGCACAACATGGGGGATCATGTAACTCGCCTTGA
TCGTTGGGAACCGGAGCTGAATGAAGCCATACCAAACGACGAGCGTGACACCACGATGCCTGTAGCAATG
GCAACAACCTTGCGTAAACTATTAACTGGCGAACTACTTACTCTAGCTTCCCGGCAACAGTTGATAGACT
GGATGGAGGCGGATAAAGTTGCAGGACCACTTCTGCGCTCGGCCCTTCCGGCTGGCTGGTTTATTGCTGA
TAAATCTGGAGCCGGTGAGCGTGGGTCTCGCGGTATCATTGCAGCACTGGGGCCAGATGGTAAGCCCTCC
CGTATCGTAGTTATCTACACGACGGGGAGTCAGGCAACTATGGATGAACGAAATAGACAGATCGCTGAGA
TAGGTGCCTCACTGATTAAGCATTGGTAACCGATTCTAGGTGCATTGGCGCAGAAAAAAATGCCTGATGC
GACGCTGCGCGTCTTATACTCCCACATATGCCAGATTCAGCAACGGATACGGCTTCCCCAACTTGCCCAC
TTCCATACGTGTCCTCCTTACCAGAAATTTATCCTTAAGATCCCGAATCGTTTAAACTCGACTCTGGCTC
TATCGAATCTCCGTCGTTTCGAGCTTACGCGAACAGCCGTGGCGCTCATTTGCTCGTCGGGCATCGAATC
TCGTCAGCTATCGTCAGCTTACCTTTTTGGCAGCGATCGCGGCTCCCGACATCTTGGACCATTAGCTCCA
CAGGTATCTTCTTCCCTCTAGTGGTCATAACAGCAGCTTCAGCTACCTCTCAATTCAAAAAACCCCTCAA
GACCCGTTTAGAGGCCCCAAGGGGTTATGCTATCAATCGTTGCGTTACACACACAAAAAACCAACACACA
TCCATCTTCGATGGATAGCGATTTTATTATCTAACTGCTGATCGAGTGTAGCCAGATCTAGTAATCAATT
ACGGGGTCATTAGTTCATAGCCCATATATGGAGTTCCGCGTTACATAACTTACGGTAAATGGCCCGCCTG
GCTGACCGCCCAACGACCCCCGCCCATTGACGTCAATAATGACGTATGTTCCCATAGTAACGCCAATAGG
GACTTTCCATTGACGTCAATGGGTGGAGTATTTACGGTAAACTGCCCACTTGGCAGTACATCAAGTGTAT
CATATGCCAAGTACGCCCCCTATTGACGTCAATGACGGTAAATGGCCCGCCTGGCATTATGCCCAGTACA
TGACCTTATGGGACTTTCCTACTTGGCAGTACATCTACGTATTAGTCATCGCTATTACCATGCTGATGCG
GTTTTGGCAGTACATCAATGGGCGTGGATAGCGGTTTGACTCACGGGGATTTCCAAGTCTCCACCCCATT
GACGTCAATGGGAGTTTGTTTTGGCACCAAAATCAACGGGACTTTCCAAAATGTCGTAACAACTCCGCCC
CATTGACGCAAATGGGCGGTAGGCGTGTACGGTGGGAGGTCTATATAAGCAGAGCTGGTTTAGTGAACCG
TCAGATCGCCTGGAGACGCCATCCACGCTGTTTTGACCTCCATAGAAGACACCGGGACCGATCCAGCCTC
CCCTCGAAGCTTACATGTGGTACCGAGCTCGGATCCTGAGAACTTCAGGGTGAGTCTATGGGACCCTTGA
TGTTTTCTTTCCCCTTCTTTTCTATGGTTAAGTTCATGTCATAGGAAGGGGAGAAGTAACAGGGTACACA
TATTGACCAAATCAGGGTAATTTTGCATTTGTAATTTTAAAAAATGCTTTCTTCTTTTAATATACTTTTT
TGTTTATCTTATTTCTAATACTTTCCCTAATCTCTTTCTTTCAGGGCAATAATGATACAATGTATCATGC
CTCTTTGCACCATTCTAAAGAATAACAGTGATAATTTCTGGGTTAAGGCAATAGCAATATTTCTGCATAT
AAATATTTCTGCATATAAATTGTAACTGATGTAAGAGGTTTCATATTGCTAATAGCAGCTACAATCCAGC
TACCATTCTGCTTTTATTTTATGGTTGGGATAAGGCTGGATTATTCTGAGTCCAAGCTAGGCCCTTTTGC
TAATCATGTTCATACCTCTTATCTTCCTCCCACAGCTCCTGGGCAACGTGCTGGTCTGTGTGCTGGCCCA
TCACTTTGGCAAAGGCGGCCGCC
Features (pLannotate 1.2.2; 21 found; start..end, strand, type, name):
      1..3756    +  CDS            S: SPIKE_SARS2 - Experimental evidence at protein level: Swiss-Prot protein existence level 1. [Spike glycoprotein]: May down-regulate host tetherin (BST2) by lysosomal degradation, thereby counteracting its antiviral activity. From Severe acute respiratory syndrome coronavirus 2 (2019-nCoV) (SARS-CoV-2).
   3830..4418    +  misc_feature   WPRE: woodchuck hepatitis virus posttranscriptional regulatory element
   4471..4592    -  polyA_signal   SV40 poly(A) signal: SV40 polyadenylation signal
   4615..4684    -  CDS            large T antigen (fragment): large T antigen from SV40 (simian virus 40)
   4707..4753    +  terminator     T7 terminator: transcription terminator for bacteriophage T7 RNA polymerase
   4783..4919    +  terminator     rrnG terminator: transcription terminator from the E. coli ribosomal RNA rrnG operon (Albrechtsen et al., 1991)
   4964..5035    +  misc_feature   3' β-globin insulator: insulator downstream of the human β-globin locus (Farrell et al., 2002)
   5080..5276    +  promoter       SV40 promoter: SV40 early promoter
   5290..6081    +  CDS            neo: KKA2_KLEPN - Also known as kan, nptII. Experimental evidence at protein level: Swiss-Prot protein existence level 1. Resistance to kanamycin, neomycin, paromomycin, ribostamycin, butirosin and gentamicin B. From Klebsiella pneumoniae.
   6095..6319    +  polyA_signal   bGH poly(A) signal: bovine growth hormone polyadenylation signal
   6515..7103    -  rep_origin     ori: high-copy-number ColE1/pMB1/pBR322/pUC origin of replication
   7275..7339    -  CDS            bla(M) (fragment): β-lactamase lacking the signal sequence; bla(M); allows cytosolic expression of β-lactamase
   7849..8709    +  CDS            AmpR: β-lactamase; bla; confers resistance to ampicillin, carbenicillin, and related antibiotics
   8722..8858    +  terminator     rrnG terminator: transcription terminator from the E. coli ribosomal RNA rrnG operon (Albrechtsen et al., 1991)
   9010..9081    +  misc_feature   5' β-globin insulator: insulator upstream of the human β-globin locus (Farrell et al., 2002)
   9086..9132    -  terminator     T7 terminator: transcription terminator for bacteriophage T7 RNA polymerase
   9150..9198    -  polyA_signal   poly(A) signal: synthetic polyadenylation signal
   9279..9582    +  enhancer       CMV enhancer: human cytomegalovirus immediate early enhancer
   9655..9672    -  promoter       CMV promoter (fragment): human cytomegalovirus (CMV) immediate early promoter
   9735..9786    +  promoter       CMVd2 promoter: truncated human cytomegalovirus (CMV) immediate early promoter that yields moderately reduced expression relative to the full-length promoter
   9920..10395   +  intron         β-globin intron: internally truncated intron from human β-globin
