[The description below was written by a language model from this plasmid's Addgene catalogue record and pLannotate feature annotations shown in this document.]
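Description:
pTwist-SARS-CoV-2 Spike-deltaC18 (B.1.525) is a mammalian expression plasmid of about 10.5 kb, built on the Twist pTwist-CMV-BetaGlobin-WPRE-Neo backbone. It encodes the SARS-CoV-2 spike glycoprotein of the B.1.525 lineage for pseudovirus production. The insert carries the substitutions Q52R, A67V, E484K, D614G, Q677H and F888L together with a deletion of Y145. As the name indicates, the spike also lacks 18 residues at its C terminus, a cytoplasmic-tail truncation commonly used to improve spike incorporation into pseudotyped particles. The annotated spike open reading frame spans roughly 3.76 kb.

The catalogue entry lists the promoter as CAG. The feature table and the backbone name instead point to a CMV-based unit, with a CMV immediate-early enhancer and CMV promoter elements followed by a truncated human β-globin intron immediately upstream of the spike coding sequence. This discrepancy is not resolved by the record. Downstream of the insert, a WPRE enhances transcript stability and expression, and an SV40 poly(A) signal lies just beyond it, although it is annotated on the opposite strand. The expression region is flanked by β-globin insulator elements and by bacterial and T7 terminators that limit transcriptional read-through. A separate cassette with the SV40 early promoter, neo and the bGH poly(A) signal allows selection of mammalian cells with G418. In E. coli the plasmid is maintained at high copy through a ColE1/pUC-type origin and selected with ampicillin via AmpR.

The plasmid is meant to be transfected into producer cells to supply variant spike as the envelope protein of pseudoviruses. The associated study addresses SARS-CoV-2 escape from mRNA vaccine-induced humoral immunity.
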