Addgene plasmid #212398: pTwist-SARS-CoV-2 Spike-deltaC18 (B.1.525)
Purpose: Encodes SARS-CoV-2 spike Q52R,A67V,Y145 deletion,E484K,D614G,Q677H,F888L for pseudovirus production
Depositing lab: Alejandro Balazs. Depositing organization: Massachusetts General Hospital. Publication: Ongoing evolution of SARS-CoV-2 drives escape from mRNA vaccine-induced humoral immunity. Roederer AL, Cao Y, Denis KS, Sheehan ML, Li CJ, Lam EC, Gregory DJ, Poznansky MC, Iafrate AJ, Canaday DH, Gravenstein S, Garcia-Beltran WF, Balazs AB. medRxiv [Preprint]. 2024 Mar 7:2024.03.05.24303815. doi: 10.1101/2024.03.05.24303815. PubMed 38496628.
Backbone
  Vector backbone: pTwist-CMV-BetaGlobin-WPRE-Neo
  Backbone manufacturer: Twist
  Vector type: Mammalian Expression
Growth in bacteria
  Bacterial resistance: Ampicillin, 100 μg/mL
  Growth temperature: 37°C
  Growth strain: DH5alpha
  Copy number: High Copy
Gene/Insert
  Gene/Insert name: SARS-CoV-2 Spike Q52R,A67V,Y145 deletion,E484K,D614G,Q677H,F888L
  Species: Severe acute respiratory syndrome coronavirus 2
  Mutation: Q52R,A67V,Y145 deletion,E484K,D614G,Q677H,F888L
  Entrez Gene: S (a.k.a. GU280_gp02, spike glycoprotein)
  Promoter: CAG
  Cloning method: Ligation Independent Cloning
Terms and licenses: Academic/Nonprofit Terms; Industry Terms: Not Available to Industry
Depositor comments: Please visit https://www.medrxiv.org/content/10.1101/2024.03.05.24303815v1 for medRxiv preprint.
How to cite: pTwist-SARS-CoV-2 Spike-deltaC18 (B.1.525) was a gift from Alejandro Balazs (Addgene plasmid # 212398 ; http://n2t.net/addgene:212398 ; RRID:Addgene_212398)
